Addgene plasmid #249014: pKlab979-pcDNA3-BRCA1(1314-end)-A1708V-V5-3xFLAG
Purpose: This plasmid expresses the C-terminally 3x-FLAG tagged BRCT domain that contains the A1708V mutation
Depositing lab: Georgios Karras. Depositing organization: University of Texas MD Anderson Cancer Center. Publication: Protein-folding chaperones predict structure-function relationships and cancer risk in BRCA1 mutation carriers. Gracia B, Montes P, Gutierrez AM, Arun B, Karras GI. Cell Rep. 2024 Feb 27;43(2):113803. doi: 10.1016/j.celrep.2024.113803. Epub 2024 Feb 17. PubMed 38368609.
Backbone
  Vector backbone: pcDNA3.1
  Vector type: Mammalian Expression
  Selectable markers: Hygromycin
Growth in bacteria
  Bacterial resistance: Ampicillin, 100 μg/mL
  Growth temperature: 37°C
  Growth strain: DH5alpha
  Copy number: High Copy
Gene/Insert
  Gene/Insert name: BRCA1(1314aa-end)
  Species: H. sapiens (human)
  Mutation: A1708V
  Entrez Gene: BRCA1 (a.k.a. BRCAI, BRCC1, BROVCA1, FANCS, IRIS, PNCA4, PPP1R53, PSCP, RNF53)
  Promoter: CMV Promoter
  Tag / fusion protein: 3x-FLAG-V5 (C terminal on insert)
  Cloning method: Gateway Cloning
Terms and licenses: Academic/Nonprofit Terms; Industry Terms: Not Available to Industry
How to cite: pKlab979-pcDNA3-BRCA1(1314-end)-A1708V-V5-3xFLAG was a gift from Georgios Karras (Addgene plasmid # 249014 ; http://n2t.net/addgene:249014 ; RRID:Addgene_249014)
