[The description below was written by a language model from this plasmid's Addgene catalogue record and pLannotate feature annotations shown in this document.]
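Description:
pKlab979-pcDNA3-BRCA1(1314-end)-A1708V-V5-3xFLAG is a mammalian expression plasmid of about 7.4 kb built on a pcDNA3.1-type backbone. It expresses a C-terminal fragment of human BRCA1, from residue 1314 to the natural end of the protein, which includes the BRCT region. In E. coli it replicates from a high-copy ColE1/pUC origin and is selected with ampicillin through the β-lactamase gene. An f1 origin is also present. For selection in mammalian cells, an SV40 enhancer/early promoter drives a hygromycin resistance gene terminated by the SV40 polyadenylation signal. A short ble fragment and small lac-region remnants annotated nearby appear to be backbone leftovers rather than functional units.

The expression cassette uses the CMV immediate-early enhancer and promoter, followed by a T7 promoter that could support in vitro transcription. The BRCA1 fragment was introduced by Gateway cloning and is flanked by attB1 and attB2 sites. Downstream of attB2 the feature table shows a V5 epitope followed by a 3xFLAG tag, so the protein carries both tags at its C terminus, and the bovine growth hormone polyadenylation signal ends the transcript. The insert carries the A1708V substitution, a missense change within the BRCT region.

According to the record, the plasmid is meant to express this tagged mutant BRCT-containing fragment in mammalian cells. The tags allow detection or immunoprecipitation. The associated publication concerns how protein-folding chaperones relate to structure-function relationships and cancer risk in BRCA1 variants. This suggests the construct was used to compare chaperone engagement or stability among BRCA1 variants, though the record does not describe specific assays.
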