Features (pLannotate 1.2.2; 24 found; start..end, strand, type, name):
     28..80      -  misc_feature   bom (fragment): basis of mobility region from pBR322
    235..614     +  enhancer       CMV enhancer: human cytomegalovirus immediate early enhancer
    615..818     +  promoter       CMV promoter: human cytomegalovirus (CMV) immediate early promoter
    814..847     +  LTR            5' LTR (truncated) (fragment): truncated 5' long terminal repeat (LTR) from HIV-1
    863..881     +  promoter       T7 promoter: promoter for bacteriophage T7 RNA polymerase
    970..987     +  protein_bind   attB1 (fragment): mutant version of attB; core recombination site for the Gateway® BP reaction BP Clonase™
    996..2645    +  CDS            BRCA1 (fragment): BRCA1_HUMAN - Also known as RNF53. Experimental evidence at protein level: Swiss-Prot protein existence level 1. E3 ubiquitin-protein ligase that specifically mediates the formation of 'Lys-6'-linked polyubiquitin chains and plays a central role in DNA repair by facilitating cellular responses to DNA damage (PubMed:12890688, PubMed:14976165, PubMed:16818604, PubMed:17525340, PubMed:12887909, PubMed:10500182, PubMed:19261748). It is unclear whether it also mediates the formation of other types of polyubiquitin chains (PubMed:12890688). The BRCA1-BARD1 heterodimer coordinates a diverse range of
   2647..2671    -  protein_bind   attB2: mutant version of attB; recombination site for the Gateway® BP reaction BP Clonase™
   2673..2713    +  CDS            V5 tag (fragment): epitope tag from simian virus 5
   2733..2798    +  CDS            3xFLAG: three tandem FLAG® epitope tags, followed by an enterokinase cleavage site
   2848..2959    +  polyA_signal   bGH poly(A) signal: bovine growth hormone polyadenylation signal
   3066..3087    +  promoter       SV40 promoter (fragment): SV40 enhancer and early promoter
   3108..3536    +  rep_origin     f1 ori (sequence partly withheld): f1 bacteriophage origin of replication; arrow indicates direction of (+) strand synthesis
   3550..3879    +  promoter       SV40 promoter: SV40 enhancer and early promoter
   3928..4953    +  CDS            HygR: aminoglycoside phosphotransferase from E. coli; aph(4)-Ia; confers resistance to hygromycin
   4963..5088    +  CDS            ble (fragment): BLE_KLEPN - Experimental evidence at protein level: Swiss-Prot protein existence level 1. Binding protein with a strong affinity to the bleomycin family of antibiotics. Binds to CL990; an antimitotic-antibiotic compound. From Klebsiella pneumoniae.
   5083..5204    +  polyA_signal   SV40 poly(A) signal: SV40 polyadenylation signal
   5277..5293    -  protein_bind   lac operator: The lac repressor binds to the lac operator to inhibit transcription in E. coli. This inhibition can be relieved by adding lactose or isopropyl-β-D-thiogalactopyranoside (IPTG). lac repressor encoded by lacI
   5301..5331    -  promoter       lac promoter: promoter for the E. coli lac operon
   5346..5367    -  protein_bind   CAP binding site: CAP binding activates transcription in the presence of cAMP. E. coli catabolite activator protein
   5380..5472    -  CDS            lacI (fragment): lac repressor; lacI; The lac repressor binds to the lac operator to inhibit transcription in E. coli. This inhibition can be relieved by adding lactose or isopropyl-β-D-thiogalactopyranoside (IPTG).
   5655..6243    -  rep_origin     ori: high-copy-number ColE1/pMB1/pBR322/pUC origin of replication
   6414..7274    -  CDS            AmpR: β-lactamase; bla; confers resistance to ampicillin, carbenicillin, and related antibiotics
   7275..7379    -  promoter       AmpR promoter: bla
>Addgene plasmid #249014 | pKlab979-pcDNA3-BRCA1(1314-end)-A1708V-V5-3xFLAG | addgene full sequence | sequence record 496234 | Addgene NGS Result
GACGGATCGGGAGATCTCCCGATCCCCTATGGTGCACTCTCAGTACAATCTGCTCTGATGCCGCATAGTT
AAGCCAGTATCTGCTCCCTGCTTGTGTGTTGGAGGTCGCTGAGTAGTGCGCGAGCAAAATTTAAGCTACA
ACAAGGCAAGGCTTGACCGACAATTGCATGAAGAATCTGCTTAGGGTTAGGCGTTTTGCGCTGCTTCGCG
ATGTACGGGCCAGATATACGCGTTGACATTGATTATTGACTAGTTATTAATAGTAATCAATTACGGGGTC
ATTAGTTCATAGCCCATATATGGAGTTCCGCGTTACATAACTTACGGTAAATGGCCCGCCTGGCTGACCG
CCCAACGACCCCCGCCCATTGACGTCAATAATGACGTATGTTCCCATAGTAACGCCAATAGGGACTTTCC
ATTGACGTCAATGGGTGGAGTATTTACGGTAAACTGCCCACTTGGCAGTACATCAAGTGTATCATATGCC
AAGTACGCCCCCTATTGACGTCAATGACGGTAAATGGCCCGCCTGGCATTATGCCCAGTACATGACCTTA
TGGGACTTTCCTACTTGGCAGTACATCTACGTATTAGTCATCGCTATTACCATGGTGATGCGGTTTTGGC
AGTACATCAATGGGCGTGGATAGCGGTTTGACTCACGGGGATTTCCAAGTCTCCACCCCATTGACGTCAA
TGGGAGTTTGTTTTGGCACCAAAATCAACGGGACTTTCCAAAATGTCGTAACAACTCCGCCCCATTGACG
CAAATGGGCGGTAGGCGTGTACGGTGGGAGGTCTATATAAGCAGAGCTCTCTGGCTAACTAGAGAACCCA
CTGCTTACTGGCTTATCGAAATTAATACGACTCACTATAGGGAGACCCAAGCTGGCTAGCGTTTAAACTT
AAGCTTGGTACCGAGCTCGGATCCACTAGTCCAGTGTGGTGGAATTCTGCAGATATCAACAAGTTTGTAC
AAAAAAGTTGGCATGGATCCTTTCTTGATTGGTTCTTCCAAACAAATGAGGCATCAGTCTGAAAGCCAGG
GAGTTGGTCTGAGTGACAAGGAATTGGTTTCAGATGATGAAGAAAGAGGAACGGGCTTGGAAGAAAATAA
TCAAGAAGAGCAAAGCATGGATTCAAACTTAGGTGAAGCAGCATCTGGGTGTGAGAGTGAAACAAGCGTC
TCTGAAGACTGCTCAGGGCTATCCTCTCAGAGTGACATTTTAACCACTCAGCAGAGGGATACCATGCAAC
ATAACCTGATAAAGCTCCAGCAGGAAATGGCTGAACTAGAAGCTGTGTTAGAACAGCATGGGAGCCAGCC
TTCTAACAGCTACCCTTCCATCATAAGTGACTCCTCTGCCCTTGAGGACCTGCGAAATCCAGAACAAAGC
ACATCAGAAAAAGCAGTATTAACTTCACAGAAAAGTAGTGAATACCCTATAAGCCAGAATCCAGAAGGCC
TTTCTGCTGACAAGTTTGAGGTGTCTGCAGATAGTTCTACCAGTAAAAATAAAGAACCAGGAGTGGAAAG
GTCATCCCCTTCTAAATGCCCATCATTAGATGATAGGTGGTACATGCACAGTTGCTCTGGGAGTCTTCAG
AATAGAAACTACCCATCTCAAGAGGAGCTCATTAAGGTTGTTGATGTGGAGGAGCAACAGCTGGAAGAGT
CTGGGCCACACGATTTGACGGAAACATCTTACTTGCCAAGGCAAGATCTAGAGGGAACCCCTTACCTGGA
ATCTGGAATCAGCCTCTTCTCTGATGACCCTGAATCTGATCCTTCTGAAGACAGAGCCCCAGAGTCAGCT
CGTGTTGGCAACATACCATCTTCAACCTCTGCATTGAAAGTTCCCCAATTGAAAGTTGCAGAATCTGCCC
AGGGTCCAGCTGCTGCTCATACTACTGATACTGCTGGGTATAATGCAATGGAAGAAAGTGTGAGCAGGGA
GAAGCCAGAATTGACAGCTTCAACAGAAAGGGTCAACAAAAGAATGTCCATGGTGGTGTCTGGCCTGACC
CCAGAAGAATTTATGCTCGTGTACAAGTTTGCCAGAAAACACCACATCACTTTAACTAATCTAATTACTG
AAGAGACTACTCATGTTGTTATGAAAACAGATGCTGAGTTTGTGTGTGAACGGACACTGAAATATTTTCT
AGGAATTGTGGGAGGAAAATGGGTAGTTAGCTATTTCTGGGTGACCCAGTCTATTAAAGAAAGAAAAATG
CTGAATGAGCATGATTTTGAAGTCAGAGGAGATGTGGTCAATGGAAGAAACCACCAAGGTCCAAAGCGAG
CAAGAGAATCCCAGGACAGAAAGATCTTCAGGGGGCTAGAAATCTGTTGCTATGGGCCCTTCACCAACAT
GCCCACAGATCAACTGGAATGGATGGTACAGCTGTGTGGTGCTTCTGTGGTGAAGGAGCTTTCATCATTC
ACCCTTGGCACAGGTGTCCACCCAATTGTGGTTGTGCAGCCAGATGCCTGGACAGAGGACAATGGCTTCC
ATGCAATTGGGCAGATGTGTGAGGCACCTGTGGTGACCCGAGAGTGGGTGTTGGACAGTGTAGCACTCTA
CCAGTGCCAGGAGCTGGACACCTACCTGATACCCCAGATCCCCCACAGCCACTACTACCCAACTTTCTTG
TACAAAGTGGTTGGTAAGCCTATCCCTAACCCTCTCCTCGGTCTCGATTCTACAGGCTCGGGCTCGACCT
CGGACTACAAAGACCATGACGGTGATTATAAAGATCATGACATCGACTACAAGGATGACGATGACAAGTG
ATAACTCGAGTCTAGAGGGCCCGTTTAAACCCGCTGATCAGCCTCGACTGTGCCTTCTAGTTGCCAGCCA
TCTGTTGTTTGCCCCTCCCCCGTGCCTTCCTTGACCCTGGAAGGTGCCACTCCCACTGTCCTTTCCTAAT
AAAATGAGGAAATTGCATCGCATTGTCTGAGTAGGTGTCATTCTATTCTGGGGGGTGGGGTGGGGCAGGA
CAGCAAGGGGAAGACAATAGCAGGCATGCTGGGGATGCGGTGGGCTCTATGGCTTCTGAGGCGGAAAGAA
CCAGCTGGGGCTCTAGGGGGTATCCCC
[124 nt withheld, positions 3108-3231]
C
[91 nt withheld, positions 3233-3323]
A
[49 nt withheld, positions 3325-3373]
CCTTTGACGTTGGAGTCCACGTTCTTT
[37 nt withheld, positions 3401-3437]
ACCCTATCTCGGTCTATTCTTTTGATTTATAAGGGATTTTGCCGATTTCGGCCTATTGGTTAAAAAATGA
GCTGATTTAACAAAAATTTAACGCGAATTAATTCTGTGGAATGTGTGTCAGTTAGGGTGTGGAAAGTCCC
CAGGCTCCCCAGCAGGCAGAAGTATGCAAAGCATGCATCTCAATTAGTCAGCAACCAGGTGTGGAAAGTC
CCCAGGCTCCCCAGCAGGCAGAAGTATGCAAAGCATGCATCTCAATTAGTCAGCAACCATAGTCCCGCCC
CTAACTCCGCCCATCCCGCCCCTAACTCCGCCCAGTTCCGCCCATTCTCCGCCCCATGGCTGACTAATTT
TTTTTATTTATGCAGAGGCCGAGGCCGCCTCTGCCTCTGAGCTATTCCAGAAGTAGTGAGGAGGCTTTTT
TGGAGGCCTAGGCTTTTGCAAAAAGCTCCCGGGAGCTTGTATATCCATTTTCGGATCTGATCAGCACGTG
ATGAAAAAGCCTGAACTCACCGCGACGTCTGTCGAGAAGTTTCTGATCGAAAAGTTCGACAGCGTCTCCG
ACCTGATGCAGCTCTCGGAGGGCGAAGAATCTCGTGCTTTCAGCTTCGATGTAGGAGGGCGTGGATATGT
CCTGCGGGTAAATAGCTGCGCCGATGGTTTCTACAAAGATCGTTATGTTTATCGGCACTTTGCATCGGCC
GCGCTCCCGATTCCGGAAGTGCTTGACATTGGGGAATTCAGCGAGAGCCTGACCTATTGCATCTCCCGCC
GTGCACAGGGTGTCACGTTGCAAGACCTGCCTGAAACCGAACTGCCCGCTGTTCTGCAGCCGGTCGCGGA
GGCCATGGATGCGATCGCTGCGGCCGATCTTAGCCAGACGAGCGGGTTCGGCCCATTCGGACCGCAAGGA
ATCGGTCAATACACTACATGGCGTGATTTCATATGCGCGATTGCTGATCCCCATGTGTATCACTGGCAAA
CTGTGATGGACGACACCGTCAGTGCGTCCGTCGCGCAGGCTCTCGATGAGCTGATGCTTTGGGCCGAGGA
CTGCCCCGAAGTCCGGCACCTCGTGCACGCGGATTTCGGCTCCAACAATGTCCTGACGGACAATGGCCGC
ATAACAGCGGTCATTGACTGGAGCGAGGCGATGTTCGGGGATTCCCAATACGAGGTCGCCAACATCTTCT
TCTGGAGGCCGTGGTTGGCTTGTATGGAGCAGCAGACGCGCTACTTCGAGCGGAGGCATCCGGAGCTTGC
AGGATCGCCGCGGCTCCGGGCGTATATGCTCCGCATTGGTCTTGACCAACTCTATCAGAGCTTGGTTGAC
GGCAATTTCGATGATGCAGCTTGGGCGCAGGGTCGATGCGACGCAATCGTCCGATCCGGAGCCGGGACTG
TCGGGCGTACACAAATCGCCCGCAGAAGCGCGGCCGTCTGGACCGATGGCTGTGTAGAAGTACTCGCCGA
TAGTGGAAACCGACGCCCCAGCACTCGTCCGAGGGCAAAGGAATAGCACGTGCTACGAGATTTCGATTCC
ACCGCCGCCTTCTATGAAAGGTTGGGCTTCGGAATCGTTTTCCGGGACGCCGGCTGGATGATCCTCCAGC
GCGGGGATCTCATGCTGGAGTTCTTCGCCCACCCCAACTTGTTTATTGCAGCTTATAATGGTTACAAATA
AAGCAATAGCATCACAAATTTCACAAATAAAGCATTTTTTTCACTGCATTCTAGTTGTGGTTTGTCCAAA
CTCATCAATGTATCTTATCATGTCTGTATACCGTCGACCTCTAGCTAGAGCTTGGCGTAATCATGGTCAT
AGCTGTTTCCTGTGTGAAATTGTTATCCGCTCACAATTCCACACAACATACGAGCCGGAAGCATAAAGTG
TAAAGCCTGGGGTGCCTAATGAGTGAGCTAACTCACATTAATTGCGTTGCGCTCACTGCCCGCTTTCCAG
TCGGGAAACCTGTCGTGCCAGCTGCATTAATGAATCGGCCAACGCGCGGGGAGAGGCGGTTTGCGTATTG
GGCGCTCTTCCGCTTCCTCGCTCACTGACTCGCTGCGCTCGGTCGTTCGGCTGCGGCGAGCGGTATCAGC
TCACTCAAAGGCGGTAATACGGTTATCCACAGAATCAGGGGATAACGCAGGAAAGAACATGTGAGCAAAA
GGCCAGCAAAAGGCCAGGAACCGTAAAAAGGCCGCGTTGCTGGCGTTTTTCCATAGGCTCCGCCCCCCTG
ACGAGCATCACAAAAATCGACGCTCAAGTCAGAGGTGGCGAAACCCGACAGGACTATAAAGATACCAGGC
GTTTCCCCCTGGAAGCTCCCTCGTGCGCTCTCCTGTTCCGACCCTGCCGCTTACCGGATACCTGTCCGCC
TTTCTCCCTTCGGGAAGCGTGGCGCTTTCTCATAGCTCACGCTGTAGGTATCTCAGTTCGGTGTAGGTCG
TTCGCTCCAAGCTGGGCTGTGTGCACGAACCCCCCGTTCAGCCCGACCGCTGCGCCTTATCCGGTAACTA
TCGTCTTGAGTCCAACCCGGTAAGACACGACTTATCGCCACTGGCAGCAGCCACTGGTAACAGGATTAGC
AGAGCGAGGTATGTAGGCGGTGCTACAGAGTTCTTGAAGTGGTGGCCTAACTACGGCTACACTAGAAGAA
CAGTATTTGGTATCTGCGCTCTGCTGAAGCCAGTTACCTTCGGAAAAAGAGTTGGTAGCTCTTGATCCGG
CAAACAAACCACCGCTGGTAGCGGTGGTTTTTTTGTTTGCAAGCAGCAGATTACGCGCAGAAAAAAAGGA
TCTCAAGAAGATCCTTTGATCTTTTCTACGGGGTCTGACGCTCAGTGGAACGAAAACTCACGTTAAGGGA
TTTTGGTCATGAGATTATCAAAAAGGATCTTCACCTAGATCCTTTTAAATTAAAAATGAAGTTTTAAATC
AATCTAAAGTATATATGAGTAAACTTGGTCTGACAGTTACCAATGCTTAATCAGTGAGGCACCTATCTCA
GCGATCTGTCTATTTCGTTCATCCATAGTTGCCTGACTCCCCGTCGTGTAGATAACTACGATACGGGAGG
GCTTACCATCTGGCCCCAGTGCTGCAATGATACCGCGAGACCCACGCTCACCGGCTCCAGATTTATCAGC
AATAAACCAGCCAGCCGGAAGGGCCGAGCGCAGAAGTGGTCCTGCAACTTTATCCGCCTCCATCCAGTCT
ATTAATTGTTGCCGGGAAGCTAGAGTAAGTAGTTCGCCAGTTAATAGTTTGCGCAACGTTGTTGCCATTG
CTACAGGCATCGTGGTGTCACGCTCGTCGTTTGGTATGGCTTCATTCAGCTCCGGTTCCCAACGATCAAG
GCGAGTTACATGATCCCCCATGTTGTGCAAAAAAGCGGTTAGCTCCTTCGGTCCTCCGATCGTTGTCAGA
AGTAAGTTGGCCGCAGTGTTATCACTCATGGTTATGGCAGCACTGCATAATTCTCTTACTGTCATGCCAT
CCGTAAGATGCTTTTCTGTGACTGGTGAGTACTCAACCAAGTCATTCTGAGAATAGTGTATGCGGCGACC
GAGTTGCTCTTGCCCGGCGTCAATACGGGATAATACCGCGCCACATAGCAGAACTTTAAAAGTGCTCATC
ATTGGAAAACGTTCTTCGGGGCGAAAACTCTCAAGGATCTTACCGCTGTTGAGATCCAGTTCGATGTAAC
CCACTCGTGCACCCAACTGATCTTCAGCATCTTTTACTTTCACCAGCGTTTCTGGGTGAGCAAAAACAGG
AAGGCAAAATGCCGCAAAAAAGGGAATAAGGGCGACACGGAAATGTTGAATACTCATACTCTTCCTTTTT
CAATATTATTGAAGCATTTATCAGGGTTATTGTCTCATGAGCGGATACATATTTGAATGTATTTAGAAAA
ATAAACAAATAGGGGTTCCGCGCACATTTCCCCGAAAAGTGCCACCTGACGTC
